>Addgene plasmid #247296 | pCMV-LAMP1-iLID-Halo | addgene full sequence | sequence record 491572 | Addgene NGS Result
TTGAGATCCTTTTTTTCTGCGCGTAATCTGCTGCTTGCAAACAAAAAAACCACCGCTACCAGCGGTGGTT
TGTTTGCCGGATCAAGAGCTACCAACTCTTTTTCCGAAGGTAACTGGCTTCAGCAGAGCGCAGATACCAA
ATACTGTTCTTCTAGTGTAGCCGTAGTTAGGCCACCACTTCAAGAACTCTGTAGCACCGCCTACATACCT
CGCTCTGCTAATCCTGTTACCAGTGGCTGCTGCCAGTGGCGATAAGTCGTGTCTTACCGGGTTGGACTCA
AGACGATAGTTACCGGATAAGGCGCAGCGGTCGGGCTGAACGGGGGGTTCGTGCACACAGCCCAGCTTGG
AGCGAACGACCTACACCGAACTGAGATACCTACAGCGTGAGCTATGAGAAAGCGCCACGCTTCCCGAAGG
GAGAAAGGCGGACAGGTATCCGGTAAGCGGCAGGGTCGGAACAGGAGAGCGCACGAGGGAGCTTCCAGGG
GGAAACGCCTGGTATCTTTATAGTCCTGTCGGGTTTCGCCACCTCTGACTTGAGCGTCGATTTTTGTGAT
GCTCGTCAGGGGGGCGGAGCCTATGGAAAAACGCCAGCAACGCGGCCTTTTTACGGTTCCTGGCCTTTTG
CTGGCCTTTTGCTCACATGTTCTTTCCTGCGTTATCCCCTGATTCTGTGGATAACCGTATTACCGCCATG
CATTAGTTATTAATAGTAATCAATTACGGGGTCATTAGTTCATAGCCCATATATGGAGTTCCGCGTTACA
TAACTTACGGTAAATGGCCCGCCTGGCTGACCGCCCAACGACCCCCGCCCATTGACGTCAATAATGACGT
ATGTTCCCATAGTAACGCCAATAGGGACTTTCCATTGACGTCAATGGGTGGAGTATTTACGGTAAACTGC
CCACTTGGCAGTACATCAAGTGTATCATATGCCAAGTACGCCCCCTATTGACGTCAATGACGGTAAATGG
CCCGCCTGGCATTATGCCCAGTACATGACCTTATGGGACTTTCCTACTTGGCAGTACATCTACGTATTAG
TCATCGCTATTACCATGGTGATGCGGTTTTGGCAGTACATCAATGGGCGTGGATAGCGGTTTGACTCACG
GGGATTTCCAAGTCTCCACCCCATTGACGTCAATGGGAGTTTGTTTTGGCACCAAAATCAACGGGACTTT
CCAAAATGTCGTAACAACTCCGCCCCATTGACGCAAATGGGCGGTAGGCGTGTACGGTGGGAGGTCTATA
TAAGCAGAGCTGGTTTAGTGAACCGTCAGATCCGCTAGCGCTACCGGACTCAGATCTCGAGGCCACCATG
GCGGCCCCCGGCAGCGCCCGGCGGCCGCTGCTCCTGTTGCTGCTGGCAGGCCTTGCACACAGCGCCCCAG
CACTGTTCGAGGTGAAAGACAACAACGGCACAGCGTGTATAATGGCCAGCTTCTCTGCCTCCTTTCTGAC
CACCTATGAGGCTGGACATGTTTCTAAGGTCTCGAATATGACCCTGCCAGCCTCTGCAGAAGTCCTGAAG
AATAGCAGCTCTTGTGGTGAAAAGAATGCTTCTGAGCCCACCCTCGCAATCACCTTTGGAGAAGGATATT
TACTGAAACTCACCTTCACAAAAAACACAACACGTTACAGTGTCCAGCACATGTATTTCACATATAACCT
GTCAGACACACAATTCTTTCCCAATGCCAGCTCCAAAGGGCCCGACACTGTGGATTCCACAACTGACATC
AAGGCAGACATCAACAAAACATACCGATGTGTCAGCGACATCAGGGTCTACATGAAGAATGTGACCATTG
TGCTCTGGGACGCTACTATCCAGGCCTACCTGCCGAGTAGCAACTTCAGCAAGGAAGAGACACGCTGCCC
ACAGGATCAACCTTCCCCAACTACTGGGCCACCCAGCCCCTCACCACCACTTGTGCCCACAAACCCCAGT
GTGTCCAAGTACAATGTGACTGGTGACAATGGAACCTGCCTGCTGGCCTCTATGGCACTGCAACTCAACA
TCACCTACATGAAGAAGGACAACACGACTGTGACCAGAGCATTCAACATCAACCCAAGTGACAAATATAG
TGGGACTTGCGGTGCCCAGTTGGTGACCCTGAAGGTGGGGAACAAGAGCAGAGTCCTGGAGCTGCAGTTT
GGGATGAATGCCACTTCTAGCCTGTTTTTCCTGCAAGGAGTTCAGTTGAACATGACTCTTCCTGATGCCA
TAGAGCCCACGTTCAGCACCTCCAACTATTCCCTGAAAGCTCTTCAGGCCAGTGTCGGCAACTCATACAA
GTGCAACAGTGAGGAGCACATCTTTGTCAGCAAGGCGCTCGCCCTCAATGTCTTCAGCGTGCAAGTCCAG
GCTTTCAGGGTAGAAAGTGACAGGTTTGGGTCTGTGGAAGAGTGTGTACAGGACGGTAACAACATGCTGA
TCCCCATTGCTGTGGGCGGGGCCCTGGCAGGGCTGGTCCTCATCGTCCTCATCGCCTACCTCATCGGCAG
GAAGAGGAGTCACGCGGGCTATCAGACCATCTCGGAATTCGGCTCCACCGGCTCCACAGGCTCCACCGGC
GCGGTCGACGGTGGAGGAAGTGGCGGAAGTGGCGGGGAGTTTCTGGCAACCACACTGGAACGGATCGAGA
AAAATTTCGTGATTACTGATCCGAGACTGCCTGACAACCCAATCATTTTTGCGAGCGATTCCTTCCTGCA
GCTGACAGAATATTCTCGGGAAGAGATCCTGGGGCGCAATTGCCGTTTTCTGCAGGGACCCGAGACAGAC
CGTGCCACTGTTCGGAAAATCAGAGATGCTATTGACAACCAGACTGAAGTGACCGTTCAGCTGATCAATT
ATACCAAGAGCGGCAAGAAGTTCTGGAACGTGTTCCACCTGCAGCCGATGCGCGATTATAAGGGCGACGT
CCAGTACTTCATTGGCGTGCAGCTGGATGGCACCGAACGTCTTCATGGCGCCGCTGAGCGTGAGGCGGTC
TGCCTGATCAAAAAGACAGCCTTTCAGATTGCTGAGGCAGCGAACGACGAAAATTACTTTGGAAGCGGGA
GTGGGAGCAAACTAATTGCTAAAAGTGCAGAAGACGAAAAAGCGAAGGAAGAACCAGGGAACCATAGGAT
CGTAATTCTTGCAATGTTAGCTATTGGCGTGTTCTCTTTAGGGGCGTTTATCAAAATTATTCAATTAAGA
AAAAATAATGGAGGAAGTGGCGGAAGTGGCATGGCAGAAATCGGTACTGGCTTTCCATTCGACCCCCATT
ATGTGGAAGTCCTGGGCGAGCGCATGCACTACGTCGATGTTGGTCCGCGCGATGGCACCCCTGTGCTGTT
CCTGCACGGTAACCCGACCTCCTCCTACGTGTGGCGCAACATCATCCCGCATGTTGCACCGACCCATCGC
TGCATTGCTCCAGACCTGATCGGTATGGGCAAATCCGACAAACCAGACCTGGGTTATTTCTTCGACGACC
ACGTCCGCTTCATGGATGCCTTCATCGAAGCCCTGGGTCTGGAAGAGGTCGTCCTGGTCATTCACGACTG
GGGCTCCGCTCTGGGTTTCCACTGGGCCAAGCGCAATCCAGAGCGCGTCAAAGGTATTGCATTTATGGAG
TTCATCCGCCCTATCCCGACCTGGGACGAATGGCCAGAATTTGCCCGCGAGACCTTCCAGGCCTTCCGCA
CCACCGACGTCGGCCGCAAGCTGATCATCGATCAGAACGTTTTTATCGAGGGTACGCTGCCGATGGGTGT
CGTCCGCCCGCTGACTGAAGTCGAGATGGACCATTACCGCGAGCCGTTCCTGAATCCTGTTGACCGCGAG
CCACTGTGGCGCTTCCCAAACGAGCTGCCAATCGCCGGTGAGCCAGCGAACATCGTCGCGCTGGTCGAAG
AATACATGGACTGGCTGCACCAGTCCCCTGTCCCGAAGCTGCTGTTCTGGGGCACCCCAGGCGTTCTGAT
CCCACCGGCCGAAGCCGCTCGCCTGGCCAAAAGCCTGCCTAACTGCAAGGCTGTGGACATCGGCCCGGGT
CTGAATCTGCTGCAAGAAGACAACCCGGACCTGATCGGCAGCGAGATCGCGCGCTGGCTGTCGACGCTCG
AGATTTCCGGCTAAAGCGGCCGCGACTCTAGATCATAATCAGCCATACCACATTTGTAGAGGTTTTACTT
GCTTTAAAAAACCTCCCACACCTCCCCCTGAACCTGAAACATAAAATGAATGCAATTGTTGTTGTTAACT
TGTTTATTGCAGCTTATAATGGTTACAAATAAAGCAATAGCATCACAAATTTCACAAATAAAGCATTTTT
TTCACTGCATTCTAGTTGTGGTTTGTCCAAACTCATCAATGTATCTTAAGGCGTAAATTGTAAGCGTTAA
TATTTTGTTAAAATTCGCGTTAAATTTTTGTTAAATCAGCTCATTTTTTAACCAATAGGCCGAAATCGGC
AAAATCCCTTATAAATCAAAAGAATAGACCGAGATAGGGT
[37 nt withheld, positions 4521-4557]
AAAGAACGTGGACTCCAACGTCAAAGG
[49 nt withheld, positions 4585-4633]
T
[91 nt withheld, positions 4635-4725]
G
[124 nt withheld, positions 4727-4850]
CAGGTGGCACTTTTCGGGGAAATGTGCGCGGAACCCCTATTTGTTTATTTTTCTAAATACATTCAAATAT
GTATCCGCTCATGAGACAATAACCCTGATAAATGCTTCAATAATATTGAAAAAGGAAGAGTCCTGAGGCG
GAAAGAACCAGCTGTGGAATGTGTGTCAGTTAGGGTGTGGAAAGTCCCCAGGCTCCCCAGCAGGCAGAAG
TATGCAAAGCATGCATCTCAATTAGTCAGCAACCAGGTGTGGAAAGTCCCCAGGCTCCCCAGCAGGCAGA
AGTATGCAAAGCATGCATCTCAATTAGTCAGCAACCATAGTCCCGCCCCTAACTCCGCCCATCCCGCCCC
TAACTCCGCCCAGTTCCGCCCATTCTCCGCCCCATGGCTGACTAATTTTTTTTATTTATGCAGAGGCCGA
GGCCGCCTCGGCCTCTGAGCTATTCCAGAAGTAGTGAGGAGGCTTTTTTGGAGGCCTAGGCTTTTGCAAA
GATCGATCAAGAGACAGGATGAGGATCGTTTCGCATGATTGAACAAGATGGATTGCACGCAGGTTCTCCG
GCCGCTTGGGTGGAGAGGCTATTCGGCTATGACTGGGCACAACAGACAATCGGCTGCTCTGATGCCGCCG
TGTTCCGGCTGTCAGCGCAGGGGCGCCCGGTTCTTTTTGTCAAGACCGACCTGTCCGGTGCCCTGAATGA
ACTGCAAGACGAGGCAGCGCGGCTATCGTGGCTGGCCACGACGGGCGTTCCTTGCGCAGCTGTGCTCGAC
GTTGTCACTGAAGCGGGAAGGGACTGGCTGCTATTGGGCGAAGTGCCGGGGCAGGATCTCCTGTCATCTC
ACCTTGCTCCTGCCGAGAAAGTATCCATCATGGCTGATGCAATGCGGCGGCTGCATACGCTTGATCCGGC
TACCTGCCCATTCGACCACCAAGCGAAACATCGCATCGAGCGAGCACGTACTCGGATGGAAGCCGGTCTT
GTCGATCAGGATGATCTGGACGAAGAGCATCAGGGGCTCGCGCCAGCCGAACTGTTCGCCAGGCTCAAGG
CGAGCATGCCCGACGGCGAGGATCTCGTCGTGACCCATGGCGATGCCTGCTTGCCGAATATCATGGTGGA
AAATGGCCGCTTTTCTGGATTCATCGACTGTGGCCGGCTGGGTGTGGCGGACCGCTATCAGGACATAGCG
TTGGCTACCCGTGATATTGCTGAAGAGCTTGGCGGCGAATGGGCTGACCGCTTCCTCGTGCTTTACGGTA
TCGCCGCTCCCGATTCGCAGCGCATCGCCTTCTATCGCCTTCTTGACGAGTTCTTCTGAGCGGGACTCTG
GGGTTCGAAATGACCGACCAAGCGACGCCCAACCTGCCATCACGAGATTTCGATTCCACCGCCGCCTTCT
ATGAAAGGTTGGGCTTCGGAATCGTTTTCCGGGACGCCGGCTGGATGATCCTCCAGCGCGGGGATCTCAT
GCTGGAGTTCTTCGCCCACCCTAGGGGGAGGCTAACTGAAACACGGAAGGAGACAATACCGGAAGGAACC
CGCGCTATGACGGCAATAAAAAGACAGAATAAAACGCACGGTGTTGGGTCGTTTGTTCATAAACGCGGGG
TTCGGTCCCAGGGCTGGCACTCTGTCGATACCCCACCGAGACCCCATTGGGGCCAATACGCCCGCGTTTC
TTCCTTTTCCCCACCCCACCCCCCAAGTTCGGGTGAAGGCCCAGGGCTCGCAGCCAACGTCGGGGCGGCA
GGCCCTGCCATAGCCTCAGGTTACTCATATATACTTTAGATTGATTTAAAACTTCATTTTTAATTTAAAA
GGATCTAGGTGAAGATCCTTTTTGATAATCTCATGACCAAAATCCCTTAACGTGAGTTTTCGTTCCACTG
AGCGTCAGACCCCGTAGAAAAGATCAAAGGATCTTC
Features (pLannotate 1.2.2; 17 found; start..end, strand, type, name):
      1..589     +  rep_origin     ori: high-copy-number ColE1/pMB1/pBR322/pUC origin of replication
    764..1067    +  enhancer       CMV enhancer: human cytomegalovirus immediate early enhancer
   1068..1271    +  promoter       CMV promoter: human cytomegalovirus (CMV) immediate early promoter
   1294..1321    +  misc_feature   MCS (fragment): multiple cloning site
   1344..2552    +  CDS            LAMP1: rat lysosome-associated membrane glycoprotein 1
   2654..2971    +  CDS            miniSOG: miniSOG is a basic (constitutively fluorescent) cyan fluorescent protein published in 2011, derived from Arabidopsis thaliana. It requires the cofactor flavin for fluorescence.
   3041..3229    +  CDS            actA (fragment): ACTA_LISMO - Also known as prtB. Experimental evidence at protein level: Swiss-Prot protein existence level 1. Virulence factor required for host cell microfilament interaction. It induces actin assembly around the bacteria to allow it to move within the cytoplasm. It is involved in the actin polymerization process. It seems to act as a nucleator that induces the reorganization of the actin cytoskeleton. From Listeria monocytogenes serovar 1/2a (strain ATCC BAA-679 / EGD-e).
   3251..4141    +  CDS            HaloTag®: modified bacterial dehalogenase that forms covalent bonds with chloroalkane derivatives
   4161..4244    +  CDS            large T antigen (fragment): large T antigen from SV40 (simian virus 40)
   4267..4388    +  polyA_signal   SV40 poly(A) signal: SV40 polyadenylation signal
   4422..4850    -  rep_origin     f1 ori (sequence partly withheld): f1 bacteriophage origin of replication; arrow indicates direction of (+) strand synthesis
   4877..4981    +  promoter       AmpR promoter: bla
   4983..5340    +  promoter       SV40 promoter: SV40 enhancer and early promoter
   5375..6169    +  CDS            NeoR/KanR: aminoglycoside phosphotransferase from Tn5; aph(3')-II (or nptII); confers resistance to neomycin, kanamycin, and G418 (Geneticin®)
   6190..6342    +  CDS            ble (fragment): BLE_KLEPN - Experimental evidence at protein level: Swiss-Prot protein existence level 1. Binding protein with a strong affinity to the bleomycin family of antibiotics. Binds to CL990; an antimitotic-antibiotic compound. From Klebsiella pneumoniae.
   6401..6448    +  polyA_signal   HSV TK poly(A) signal: herpes simplex virus thymidine kinase polyadenylation signal (Cole and Stacy, 1985)
   6539..6555    -  polyA_signal   bGH poly(A) signal (fragment): bovine growth hormone polyadenylation signal
