[The description below was written by a language model from this plasmid's Addgene catalogue record and pLannotate feature annotations shown in this document.]
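Description:
pCMV-LAMP1-iLID-Halo is a mammalian expression plasmid that produces a LAMP1-iLID-HaloTag fusion protein for light-induced recruitment of partner proteins to late endosomes and lysosomes. The sequenced plasmid is about 6.8 kb. The catalogue lists 1,419 bp for both the vector and the insert, which matches neither the full sequence nor the annotated fusion, so those size fields look unreliable. The backbone carries a high-copy ColE1/pUC-type origin for propagation in E. coli, an f1 origin, and a NeoR/KanR cassette. This cassette is driven by tandem bacterial (bla) and SV40 early promoters and ends in an HSV TK polyadenylation signal, so it gives kanamycin resistance in bacteria and could give G418 resistance in mammalian cells.

The payload is transcribed from the CMV immediate-early enhancer and promoter and terminated by an SV40 poly(A) signal. The open reading frame begins with LAMP1, a lysosomal membrane glycoprotein that anchors the fusion on the late endosome/lysosome membrane. The automated annotation matches this segment to rat LAMP1, whereas the catalogue lists the insert species as human. Next comes a segment annotated as miniSOG. This most likely reflects homology to the LOV2 domain on which iLID is built rather than a true miniSOG, since both are plant phototropin LOV2 derivatives. A short hit to Listeria ActA follows it, which the record does not explain. HaloTag sits at the C-terminal end and allows covalent labelling with chloroalkane dye ligands for imaging. iLID is a blue-light-switchable dimerizer that exposes a peptide bound by SspB partners. Cells co-expressing an SspB-tagged protein could therefore have it recruited to lysosomes on illumination, although the record names no partner construct.
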