Addgene plasmid #247296: pCMV-LAMP1-iLID-Halo
Purpose: Mammalian expression of LAMP1-iLID-Halo fusion for light-induced recruitment to late endosomes/lysosomes.
Depositing lab: Jennifer Lippincott-Schwartz. Publication: Secretome translation shaped by lysosomes and lunapark-marked ER junctions. Choi H, Liao YC, Yoon YJ, Grimm J, Wang N, Lavis LD, Singer RH, Lippincott-Schwartz J. Nature. 2025 Nov 5. doi: 10.1038/s41586-025-09718-0. PubMed 41193816.
Backbone
  Vector backbone: pCMV
  Total vector size (bp): 1419
  Vector type: Mammalian Expression
Growth in bacteria
  Bacterial resistance: Kanamycin, 50 μg/mL
  Growth temperature: 37°C
  Growth strain: DH5alpha
  Copy number: Unknown
Gene/Insert
  Gene/Insert name: LAMP1-iLID-Halo
  Species: H. sapiens (human)
  Insert size (bp): 1419
  Promoter: CMV
  Tag / fusion protein: HaloTag
  Cloning method: Unknown
  Sequencing primers: 5′ CMV-F
Terms and licenses: Academic/Nonprofit Terms; Industry Terms: Not Available to Industry
How to cite: pCMV-LAMP1-iLID-Halo was a gift from Jennifer Lippincott-Schwartz (Addgene plasmid # 247296 ; http://n2t.net/addgene:247296 ; RRID:Addgene_247296)
